Addgene plasmid #193549: pIM67
Purpose: pENTRY clone for NLR Integrated Domain ID#87
Depositing lab: Nemo Peeters. Depositing organization: CNRS UMR 2594, INRA UMR 0441, Laboratoire des Interactions Plantes Micro-organismes (LIPM). Publication: An NLR integrated domain toolkit to identify plant pathogen effector targets. Landry D, Mila I, Sabbagh CRR, Zaffuto M, Pouzet C, Tremousaygue D, Dabos P, Deslandes L, Peeters N. Plant J. 2023 Sep;115(5):1443-1457. doi: 10.1111/tpj.16331. Epub 2023 Jul 24. PubMed 37248633.
Backbone
  Vector backbone: pTWIST ENTRY
  Vector type: pENTRY clone
Growth in bacteria
  Bacterial resistance: Kanamycin, 50 μg/mL
  Growth temperature: 37°C
  Growth strain: DH5alpha
  Copy number: High Copy
Gene/Insert
  Gene/Insert name: ID#87
  Species: Soybean (Glyma.18G234500.1.p)
  Cloning method: Ligation Independent Cloning
  Sequencing primers: 5′ n/a
Terms and licenses: Academic/Nonprofit Terms; Industry Terms: Not Available to Industry
How to cite: pIM67 was a gift from Nemo Peeters (Addgene plasmid # 193549 ; http://n2t.net/addgene:193549 ; RRID:Addgene_193549)
