[The description below was written by a language model from this plasmid's Addgene catalogue record and pLannotate feature annotations shown in this document.]
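Description:
pIM67 is a Gateway entry clone built on the pTWIST ENTRY backbone, a small (about 3.6 kb) bacterial cloning plasmid. It is propagated in E. coli from a high-copy ColE1/pUC-type origin and selected with kanamycin through an aph(3')-Ia (KanR) gene. The remaining backbone annotations are minor: a short lacZα remnant, a fragment of a pBluescript-style multiple cloning site, and an rrnB T1 transcription terminator, which helps insulate the cloning region from read-through transcription.

The payload is ID#87, an integrated domain taken from a soybean NLR immune receptor (gene model Glyma.18G234500.1). The annotation software matched the roughly 1.3 kb insert to a fragment of the Arabidopsis GUF1 protein, a GTP-dependent translation factor that binds mitochondrial ribosomes. This indicates sequence similarity of the soybean domain to that protein family rather than an Arabidopsis origin. The insert lies between two attL recombination sites; the downstream one is annotated as attL2, and the upstream one was called as a partial attL3, an automated assignment of a fragment that may not reflect the intended site identity. No promoter, tag or reporter is annotated around the insert, as expected for an entry clone, which is not itself an expression construct.

The attL sites let the domain be moved by LR Clonase recombination into destination vectors that supply promoters and fusion partners. The plasmid belongs to a toolkit of NLR integrated domains for identifying plant targets of pathogen effectors, since such domains are thought to mimic host proteins targeted by effectors. The specific downstream assays are not stated in the record.
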