Features (pLannotate 1.2.2; 8 found; start..end, strand, type, name):
     56..99      -  CDS            lacZα (fragment): LacZα fragment of β-galactosidase; lacZ fragment
    153..237     +  protein_bind   attL3 (fragment): mutant version of attL; recombination site for the Gateway® LR reaction LR Clonase™
    227..1507    +  CDS            GUF1_ARATH (fragment): Experimental evidence at transcript level: Swiss-Prot protein existence level 2. Promotes mitochondrial protein synthesis. May act as a fidelity factor of the translation reaction, by catalyzing a one-codon backward translocation of tRNAs on improperly translocated ribosomes. Binds to mitochondrial ribosomes in a GTP-dependent manner. From Arabidopsis thaliana (Mouse-ear cress).
   1509..1608    -  protein_bind   attL2: mutant version of attL; recombination site for the Gateway® LR reaction LR Clonase™
   1853..2441    -  rep_origin     ori: high-copy-number ColE1/pMB1/pBR322/pUC origin of replication
   2577..3392    -  CDS            KanR: aminoglycoside phosphotransferase; aph(3')-Ia; confers resistance to kanamycin in bacteria or G418 (Geneticin®) in eukaryotes
   3508..3530    +  misc_feature   MCS (fragment): pBluescript multiple cloning site
   3530..3576    +  terminator     rrnB T1 terminator: transcription terminator T1 from the E. coli rrnB gene
>Addgene plasmid #193549 | pIM67 | addgene full sequence | sequence record 378717 | Addgene NGS Result
AACAAAACCCATCGTACGGCCAAGGAAGTCTCCAATAACTGTGATCCACCACAAGCGCCAGGGTTTTCCC
AGTCACGACGTTGTAAAACGACGGCCAGTCATGCATAATCCGCACGCATCTGGAATAAGGAAGTGCCATT
CCGCCTGACCTCAAATAATGATTTTATTTTGACTGATAGTGACCTGTTCGTTGCAACAGATTGATGAGCA
ATGCTTTTTTATAATGCCAACTTTGTACAAAAAAGCAGGCTTCGAAGGAGATAGAACCATGATAGATTTG
AGCCAATACCCAACAGAGCTCGTTAGAAACTTCTCAATCATTGCTTACGTTGATCATGGCAAGTTCACAC
TCGCTGATCGGCTTCTAGAACTCACTGGAACCATTAAGAAAGGCCATGGCCAACCCCAGTATCTTGATAA
ACTGCAGGTGGAGAGAGAAAGAGGAATCACAGTTAAAGCCCAGACAGCAACAATGTTTTATAAGCACAGT
GTAAATGGCAATGATTGCAATGATGGAAAGGAAGGAAATGAGTCACCTAAGTTTTTGCTGAATCTTATTG
ACACTCCTGGACATGTTGATTTTAGTTATGAAGTGTCGAGCCCGAGATTGACCATGCACAAGATTGACCA
GCCAACTTCTGATCCTGATTGCGCTAAAGCCCAATTGAAATCATATGCTGATGGATCTGATTTTGAAGCT
CTAAATCATGCAATAGAGAGGCTGACATGCAATGATGCCAGTGTCTCTATTACTAAAGAAACTAGCACTG
CTCTAGGTCTGGGGTTCAGGTGTGGGTTTTTAGGCCTTCTGCACATGGATGTTTTTCATCAACGGCTTGA
ACAGGAGTATGGAGCTCATGTTATATCAACTGTTCCTACTGTGCCTTATGTATTTGAGTTTCATGATGGA
AGCAAGTTAGAAGTTCAGAATCCCGCTTCATTACCCTCTAATCCCAAGCATAAAGTGACAGCCTGTTGGG
AACCTACAGTGTTAGCTACTATAATCATTCCTAGTGAATATGTGGGACCTGTTATTACCCTTGTCTCTGA
GCGTAGGGGTCAGCAATTGGAGTACTCATTCATTGACAGTCAACGGGTATTCATGAAGTACTGCCTGCCT
TTGAGAGAAATTGTTGTTGACTTTTATAATGAATTGAAGAGTATAACATCAGGCTATGCATCATTTGATT
ATGAGGACTCAGATTATCAACAAGCTGATATGGTGAAACTGGATATTCTCTTGAACGGACAACCAGTTGA
TGCAATGGCTACCATAGTTCATAACACGAAAGCATATCGTGTTGGGCGTGAACTGACAGAGAAATTGAAG
GGCGTCTTAGACAGGATTTCCGCTATGAGGAAAAATGTCCTTGCTAAGTGTTATGGTGGTGATGTTTCTC
GAAAAAGGAAGTTATTGGAGAAGCAAAAGGAAGGAAAGAAGAGAATGAAGCGTGTTGGTTCCGTCGATGT
ACCACAAGAAGCATTTCACGAATTATTGAAGGTTTCTGACCCAGCTTTCTTGTACAAAGTTGGCATTATA
AGAAAGCATTGCTTATCAATTTGTTGCAACGAACAGGTCACTATCAGTCAAAATAAAATCATTATTTGAG
GCTAGGTGGAGGCTCAGTGATGATAAGTCTGCGATGGTGGATGCATGTGTCATGGTCATAGCTGTTTCCT
GTGTGAAATTGTTATCCGCTCAGAGGGCACAATCCTATTCCGCGCTATCCGACAATCTCCAAGACATTAG
GTGGAGTTCAGTTCGGCGTATGGCATATGTCGCTGGAAAGAACATGTGAGCAAAAGGCCAGCAAAAGGCC
AGGAACCGTAAAAAGGCCGCGTTGCTGGCGTTTTTCCATAGGCTCCGCCCCCCTGACGAGCATCACAAAA
ATCGACGCTCAAGTCAGAGGTGGCGAAACCCGACAGGACTATAAAGATACCAGGCGTTTCCCCCTGGAAG
CTCCCTCGTGCGCTCTCCTGTTCCGACCCTGCCGCTTACCGGATACCTGTCCGCCTTTCTCCCTTCGGGA
AGCGTGGCGCTTTCTCATAGCTCACGCTGTAGGTATCTCAGTTCGGTGTAGGTCGTTCGCTCCAAGCTGG
GCTGTGTGCACGAACCCCCCGTTCAGCCCGACCGCTGCGCCTTATCCGGTAACTATCGTCTTGAGTCCAA
CCCGGTAAGACACGACTTATCGCCACTGGCAGCAGCCACTGGTAACAGGATTAGCAGAGCGAGGTATGTA
GGCGGTGCTACAGAGTTCTTGAAGTGGTGGCCTAACTACGGCTACACTAGAAGAACAGTATTTGGTATCT
GCGCTCTGCTGAAGCCAGTTACCTTCGGAAAAAGAGTTGGTAGCTCTTGATCCGGCAAACAAACCACCGC
TGGTAGCGGTGGTTTTTTTGTTTGCAAGCAGCAGATTACGCGCAGAAAAAAAGGATCTCAAGAAGATCCT
TTGATCTTTTCTACGGGGTCTGACGCTCTATTCAACAAAGCCGCCGTCCCGTCAAGTCAGCGTAAATGGG
TAGGGGGCTTCAAATCGTCCGCTCTGCCAGTGTTACAACCAATTAACAAATTCTGATTAGAAAAACTCAT
CGAGCATCAAATGAAACTGCAATTTATTCATATCAGGATTATCAATACCATATTTTTGAAAAAGCCGTTT
CTGTAATGAAGGAGAAAACTCACCGAGGCAGTTCCATAGGATGGCAAGATCCTGGTATCGGTCTGCGATT
CCGACTCGTCCAACATCAATACAACCTATTAATTTCCCCTCGTCAAAAATAAGGTTATCAAGTGAGAAAT
CACCATGAGTGACGACTGAATCCGGTGAGAATGGCAAAAGCTTATGCATTTCTTTCCAGACTTGTTCAAC
AGGCCAGCCATTACGCTCGTCATCAAAATCACTCGCATCAACCAAACCGTTATTCATTCGTGATTGCGCC
TGAGCGAGACGAAATACGCGATCGCTGTTAAAAGGACAATTACAAACAGGAATCGAATGCAACCGGCGCA
GGAACACTGCCAGCGCATCAACAATATTTTCACCTGAATCAGGATATTCTTCTAATACCTGGAATGCTGT
TTTCCCGGGGATCGCAGTGGTGAGTAACCATGCATCATCAGGAGTACGGATAAAATGCTTGATGGTCGGA
AGAGGCATAAATTCCGTCAGCCAGTTTAGTCTGACCATCTCATCTGTAACATCATTGGCAACGCTACCTT
TGCCATGTTTCAGAAACAACTCTGGCGCATCGGGCTTCCCATACAATCGATAGATTGTCGCACCTGATTG
CCCGACATTATCGCGAGCCCATTTATACCCATATAAATCAGCATCCATGTTGGAATTTAATCGCGGCCTC
GAGCAAGACGTTTCCCGTTGAATATGGCTCATAACACCCCTTGTATTACTGTTTATGTAAGCAGACAGTT
TTATTGTTCATGATGATATATTTTTATCTTGTGCAATGTAACATCAGAGATTTTGAGACACAACGTGGCT
TTCCCCCGCCGCTCTAGAACTAGTGGATCCAAATAAAACGAAAGGCTCAGTCGAAAGACTGGGCCTTTCG
TTTTATCTGTTGTTTGTCGCATTATACGAGACGTCCAGGTTGGGATACCTGA
