>Addgene plasmid #193549 | pIM67 | depositor partial sequence | sequence record 374739 | insert
TCGAAGGAGATAGAACCATGATAGATTTGAGCCAATACCCAACAGAGCTCGTTAGAAACTTCTCAATCAT
TGCTTACGTTGATCATGGCAAGTTCACACTCGCTGATCGGCTTCTAGAACTCACTGGAACCATTAAGAAA
GGCCATGGCCAACCCCAGTATCTTGATAAACTGCAGGTGGAGAGAGAAAGAGGAATCACAGTTAAAGCCC
AGACAGCAACAATGTTTTATAAGCACAGTGTAAATGGCAATGATTGCAATGATGGAAAGGAAGGAAATGA
GTCACCTAAGTTTTTGCTGAATCTTATTGACACTCCTGGACATGTTGATTTTAGTTATGAAGTGTCGAGC
CCGAGATTGACCATGCACAAGATTGACCAGCCAACTTCTGATCCTGATTGCGCTAAAGCCCAATTGAAAT
CATATGCTGATGGATCTGATTTTGAAGCTCTAAATCATGCAATAGAGAGGCTGACATGCAATGATGCCAG
TGTCTCTATTACTAAAGAAACTAGCACTGCTCTAGGTCTGGGGTTCAGGTGTGGGTTTTTAGGCCTTCTG
CACATGGATGTTTTTCATCAACGGCTTGAACAGGAGTATGGAGCTCATGTTATATCAACTGTTCCTACTG
TGCCTTATGTATTTGAGTTTCATGATGGAAGCAAGTTAGAAGTTCAGAATCCCGCTTCATTACCCTCTAA
TCCCAAGCATAAAGTGACAGCCTGTTGGGAACCTACAGTGTTAGCTACTATAATCATTCCTAGTGAATAT
GTGGGACCTGTTATTACCCTTGTCTCTGAGCGTAGGGGTCAGCAATTGGAGTACTCATTCATTGACAGTC
AACGGGTATTCATGAAGTACTGCCTGCCTTTGAGAGAAATTGTTGTTGACTTTTATAATGAATTGAAGAG
TATAACATCAGGCTATGCATCATTTGATTATGAGGACTCAGATTATCAACAAGCTGATATGGTGAAACTG
GATATTCTCTTGAACGGACAACCAGTTGATGCAATGGCTACCATAGTTCATAACACGAAAGCATATCGTG
TTGGGCGTGAACTGACAGAGAAATTGAAGGGCGTCTTAGACAGGATTTCCGCTATGAGGAAAAATGTCCT
TGCTAAGTGTTATGGTGGTGATGTTTCTCGAAAAAGGAAGTTATTGGAGAAGCAAAAGGAAGGAAAGAAG
AGAATGAAGCGTGTTGGTTCCGTCGATGTACCACAAGAAGCATTTCACGAATTATTGAAGGTTTCTG
