>Addgene plasmid #193549 | pIM67 | depositor partial sequence | sequence record 374740 | pTwist+ENTR backbone
AACAAAACCCATCGTACGGCCAAGGAAGTCTCCAATAACTGTGATCCACCACAAGCGCCAGGGTTTTCCC
AGTCACGACGTTGTAAAACGACGGCCAGTCATGCATAATCCGCACGCATCTGGAATAAGGAAGTGCCATT
CCGCCTGACCTCAAATAATGATTTTATTTTGACTGATAGTGACCTGTTCGTTGCAACAGATTGATGAGCA
ATGCTTTTTTATAATGCCAACTTTGTACAAAAAAGCAGGCTNNNNNNNNNNNNNNNNNNNNNNNNNNNNN
NNNNNNNNNNNNNNNNNNNNNACCCAGCTTTCTTGTACAAAGTTGGCATTATAAGAAAGCATTGCTTATC
AATTTGTTGCAACGAACAGGTCACTATCAGTCAAAATAAAATCATTATTTGAGGCTAGGTGGAGGCTCAG
TGATGATAAGTCTGCGATGGTGGATGCATGTGTCATGGTCATAGCTGTTTCCTGTGTGAAATTGTTATCC
GCTCAGAGGGCACAATCCTATTCCGCGCTATCCGACAATCTCCAAGACATTAGGTGGAGTTCAGTTCGGC
GTATGGCATATGTCGCTGGAAAGAACATGTGAGCAAAAGGCCAGCAAAAGGCCAGGAACCGTAAAAAGGC
CGCGTTGCTGGCGTTTTTCCATAGGCTCCGCCCCCCTGACGAGCATCACAAAAATCGACGCTCAAGTCAG
AGGTGGCGAAACCCGACAGGACTATAAAGATACCAGGCGTTTCCCCCTGGAAGCTCCCTCGTGCGCTCTC
CTGTTCCGACCCTGCCGCTTACCGGATACCTGTCCGCCTTTCTCCCTTCGGGAAGCGTGGCGCTTTCTCA
TAGCTCACGCTGTAGGTATCTCAGTTCGGTGTAGGTCGTTCGCTCCAAGCTGGGCTGTGTGCACGAACCC
CCCGTTCAGCCCGACCGCTGCGCCTTATCCGGTAACTATCGTCTTGAGTCCAACCCGGTAAGACACGACT
TATCGCCACTGGCAGCAGCCACTGGTAACAGGATTAGCAGAGCGAGGTATGTAGGCGGTGCTACAGAGTT
CTTGAAGTGGTGGCCTAACTACGGCTACACTAGAAGAACAGTATTTGGTATCTGCGCTCTGCTGAAGCCA
GTTACCTTCGGAAAAAGAGTTGGTAGCTCTTGATCCGGCAAACAAACCACCGCTGGTAGCGGTGGTTTTT
TTGTTTGCAAGCAGCAGATTACGCGCAGAAAAAAAGGATCTCAAGAAGATCCTTTGATCTTTTCTACGGG
GTCTGACGCTCTATTCAACAAAGCCGCCGTCCCGTCAAGTCAGCGTAAATGGGTAGGGGGCTTCAAATCG
TCCGCTCTGCCAGTGTTACAACCAATTAACAAATTCTGATTAGAAAAACTCATCGAGCATCAAATGAAAC
TGCAATTTATTCATATCAGGATTATCAATACCATATTTTTGAAAAAGCCGTTTCTGTAATGAAGGAGAAA
ACTCACCGAGGCAGTTCCATAGGATGGCAAGATCCTGGTATCGGTCTGCGATTCCGACTCGTCCAACATC
AATACAACCTATTAATTTCCCCTCGTCAAAAATAAGGTTATCAAGTGAGAAATCACCATGAGTGACGACT
GAATCCGGTGAGAATGGCAAAAGCTTATGCATTTCTTTCCAGACTTGTTCAACAGGCCAGCCATTACGCT
CGTCATCAAAATCACTCGCATCAACCAAACCGTTATTCATTCGTGATTGCGCCTGAGCGAGACGAAATAC
GCGATCGCTGTTAAAAGGACAATTACAAACAGGAATCGAATGCAACCGGCGCAGGAACACTGCCAGCGCA
TCAACAATATTTTCACCTGAATCAGGATATTCTTCTAATACCTGGAATGCTGTTTTCCCGGGGATCGCAG
TGGTGAGTAACCATGCATCATCAGGAGTACGGATAAAATGCTTGATGGTCGGAAGAGGCATAAATTCCGT
CAGCCAGTTTAGTCTGACCATCTCATCTGTAACATCATTGGCAACGCTACCTTTGCCATGTTTCAGAAAC
AACTCTGGCGCATCGGGCTTCCCATACAATCGATAGATTGTCGCACCTGATTGCCCGACATTATCGCGAG
CCCATTTATACCCATATAAATCAGCATCCATGTTGGAATTTAATCGCGGCCTCGAGCAAGACGTTTCCCG
TTGAATATGGCTCATAACACCCCTTGTATTACTGTTTATGTAAGCAGACAGTTTTATTGTTCATGATGAT
ATATTTTTATCTTGTGCAATGTAACATCAGAGATTTTGAGACACAACGTGGCTTTCCCCCGCCGCTCTAG
AACTAGTGGATCCAAATAAAACGAAAGGCTCAGTCGAAAGACTGGGCCTTTCGTTTTATCTGTTGTTTGT
CGCATTATACGAGACGTCCAGGTTGGGATACCTGA
